>Addgene plasmid #137887 | pGEL078 | depositor full sequence | sequence record 266261 | pGEL078 sequence 15896 bps
GGCGCGCCTGCAGTGCAGCGTGACCCGGTCGTGCCCCTCTCTTGAGATAATGAGCATTGCATGTCTAAGT
TATAAAAAATTACCACATATTTTTTTTGTCACACTTGTTTGAAGTGCAGTTTATCTATCTTTATACATAT
ATTTAAACTTTACTCTACGAATAATATAATCTATAGTACTACAATAATATCAGTGTTTTAGAGAATCATA
TAAATGAACAGTTAGACATGGTCTAAAGGACAATTGAGTATTTTGACAACAGGACTCTACAGTTTTATCT
TTTTAGTGTGCATGTGTTCTCCTTTTTTTTTGCAAATAGCTTCACCTATATAATACTTCATCCATTTTAT
TAGTACATCCATTTAGGGTTTAGGGTTAATGGTTTTTATAGACTAATTTTTTTAGTACATCTATTTTATT
CTATTTTAGCCTCTAAATTAAGAAAACTAAAACTCTATTTTAGTTTTTTTATTTAATAATTTAGATATAA
AATAGAATAAAATAAAGTGACTAAAAATTAAACAAATACCCTTTAAGAAATTAAAAAAACTAAGGAAACA
TTTTTCTTGTTTCGAGTAGATAATGCCAGCCTGTTAAACGCCGTCGACGAGTCTAACGGACACCAACCAG
CGAACCAGCAGCGTCGCGTCGGGCCAAGCGAAGCAGACGGCACGGCATCTCTGTCGCTGCCTCTGGACCC
CTCTCGAGAGTTCCGCTCCACCGTTGGACTTGCTCCGCTGTCGGCATCCAGAAATTGCGTGGCGGAGCGG
CAGACGTGAGCCGGCACGGCAGGCGGCCTCCTCCTCCTCTCACGGCACCGGCAGCTACGGGGGATTCCTT
TCCCACCGCTCCTTCGCTTTCCCTTCCTCGCCCGCCGTAATAAATAGACACCCCCTCCACACCCTCTTTC
CCCAACCTCGTGTTGTTCGGAGCGCACACACACACAACCAGAACTCCCCCAAATCCACCCGTCGGCACCT
CCGCTTCAAGGTACGCCGCTCGTCCTCCCCCCCCCCCCCTCTCTACCTTCTCAAGATCGGCGTTCCGGTC
CATGGTTAGGGCCCGGTAGTTCTACTTCTGTTCATGTTTGTGTTAGATCCGTGTTTGTGTTAGATCCGTG
CTACTAGCGTTCGTACACGGATGCGACCTGTACGTCAGACACGTTCTGATTGCTAACTTGCCAGTGTTTC
TCTTTGGGGAATCCTGGGATGGCTCTAGCCGTTCCGCAGACGGGATCGATTTCATGATTTTTTTTGTTTC
GTTGCATAGGGTTTGGTTTGCCCTTTTCCTTTATTTCAATATATGCCGTGCACTTGTTTGTCGGGTCATC
TTTTCATGCTTTTTTTTGTCTTGGTTGTGATGATGTGGTCTGGTTGGGCGGTCGTTCAAGATCGGAGTAG
AATTAATTCTGTTTCAAACTACCTGGTGGATTTATTAATTTTGGATCTGTATGTGTGTGCCATACATATT
CATAGTTACGAATTGAAGATGATGGATGGAAATATCGATCTAGGATAGGTATACATGTTGATGCGGGTTT
TACTGATGCATATACAGAGATGCTTTTTGTTCGCTTGGTTGTGATGATGTGGTGTGGTTGGGCGGTCGTT
CATTCGTTCAAGATCGGAGTAGAATACTGTTTCAAACTACCTGGTGTATTTATTAATTTTGGAACTGTAT
GTGTGTGTCATACATCTTCATAGTTACGAGTTTAAGATGGATGGAAATATCGATCTAGGATAGGTATACA
TGTTGATGTGGGTTTTACTGATGCATATACATGATGGCATATGCAGCATCTATTCATATGCTCTAACCTT
GAGTACCTATCTATTATAATAAACAAGTATGTTTTATAATTATTTTGATCTTGATATACTTGGATGATGG
CATATGCAGCAGCTATATGTGGATTTTTTTAGCCCTGCCTTCATACGCTATTTATTTGCTTGGTACTGTT
TCTTTTGTCGATGCTCACCCTGTTGTTTGGTGTTACTTCTGCAGCCTGCAGGTAGATCGCTCGTCGACAT
GGATAAGAAGTACTCTATCGGACTCGATATCGGAACTAACTCTGTGGGATGGGCTGTGATCACCGATGAG
TACAAGGTGCCATCTAAGAAGTTCAAGGTTCTCGGAAACACCGATAGGCACTCTATCAAGAAAAACCTTA
TCGGTGCTCTCCTCTTCGATTCTGGTGAAACTGCTGAGGCTACCAGACTCAAGAGAACCGCTAGAAGAAG
GTACACCAGAAGAAAGAACAGGATCTGCTACCTCCAAGAGATCTTCTCTAACGAGATGGCTAAAGTGGAT
GATTCATTCTTCCACAGGCTCGAAGAGTCATTCCTCGTGGAAGAAGATAAGAAGCACGAGAGGCACCCTA
TCTTCGGAAACATCGTTGATGAGGTGGCATACCACGAGAAGTACCCTACTATCTACCACCTCAGAAAGAA
GCTCGTTGATTCTACTGATAAGGCTGATCTCAGGCTCATCTACCTCGCTCTCGCTCACATGATCAAGTTC
AGAGGACACTTCCTCATCGAGGGTGATCTCAACCCTGATAACTCTGATGTGGATAAGTTGTTCATCCAGC
TCGTGCAGACCTACAACCAGCTTTTCGAAGAGAACCCTATCAACGCTTCAGGTGTGGATGCTAAGGCTAT
CCTCTCTGCTAGGCTCTCTAAGTCAAGAAGGCTTGAGAACCTCATTGCTCAGCTCCCTGGTGAGAAGAAG
AACGGACTTTTCGGAAACTTGATCGCTCTCTCTCTCGGACTCACCCCTAACTTCAAGTCTAACTTCGATC
TCGCTGAGGATGCAAAGCTCCAGCTCTCAAAGGATACCTACGATGATGATCTCGATAACCTCCTCGCTCA
GATCGGAGATCAGTACGCTGATTTGTTCCTCGCTGCTAAGAACCTCTCTGATGCTATCCTCCTCAGTGAT
ATCCTCAGAGTGAACACCGAGATCACCAAGGCTCCACTCTCAGCTTCTATGATCAAGAGATACGATGAGC
ACCACCAGGATCTCACACTTCTCAAGGCTCTTGTTAGACAGCAGCTCCCAGAGAAGTACAAAGAGATTTT
CTTCGATCAGTCTAAGAACGGATACGCTGGTTACATCGATGGTGGTGCATCTCAAGAAGAGTTCTACAAG
TTCATCAAGCCTATCCTCGAGAAGATGGATGGAACCGAGGAACTCCTCGTGAAGCTCAATAGAGAGGATC
TTCTCAGAAAGCAGAGGACCTTCGATAACGGATCTATCCCTCATCAGATCCACCTCGGAGAGTTGCACGC
TATCCTTAGAAGGCAAGAGGATTTCTACCCATTCCTCAAGGATAACAGGGAAAAGATTGAGAAGATTCTC
ACCTTCAGAATCCCTTACTACGTGGGACCTCTCGCTAGAGGAAACTCAAGATTCGCTTGGATGACCAGAA
AGTCTGAGGAAACCATCACCCCTTGGAACTTCGAAGAGGTAAGTTTCTGCTTCTACCAACAAAGCACCAG
TGGTCTAGTGGTAGAATAGTACCCTGCCACGGTACAGACCCGGGTTCGATTCCCGGCTGGTGCAGGAGAC
CTTATATTCCCCAGAACATCAGGTTAATGGCGTTTTTGATGTCATTTTCGCGGTGGCTGAGATCAGCCAC
TTCTTCCCCGATAACGGAAACCGGCACACTGGCCATATCGGTGGTCATCATGCGCCAGCTTTCATCCCCG
ATATGCACCACCGGGTAAAGTTCACGGGAGACTTTATCTGACAGCAGACGTGCACTGGCCAGGGGGATCA
CCATCCGTCGCCCGGGCGTGTCAATAATATCACTCTGTACATCCACAAACAGACGATAACGGCTCTCTCT
TTTATAGGTGTAAACCTTAAACTGCATTTCACCAGCCCCTGTTCTCGTCAGCAAAAGAGCCGTTCATTTC
AATAAACCGGGCGACCTCAGCCATCCCTTCCTGATTTTCCGCTTTCCAGCGTTCGGCACGCAGACGACGG
GCTTCATTCTGCATGGTTGTGCTTACCAGACCGGAGATATTGACATCATATATGCCTTGAGCAACTGATA
GCTGTCGCTGTCAACTGTCACTGTAATACGCTGCTTCATAGCATACCTCTTTTTGACATACTTCGGGTAT
ACATATCAGTATATATTCTTATACCGCAAAAATCAGCGCGCAAATACGCATACTGTTATCTGGCTTGGTC
TCAGTTTTAGAGCTAGAAATAGCAAGTTAAAATAAGGCTAGTCCGTTATCAACTTGAAAAAGTGGCACCG
AGTCGGTGCAACAAAGCACCAGTGGTCTAGTGGTAGAATAGTACCCTGCCACGGTACAGACCCGGGTTCG
ATTCCCGGCTGGTGCATTTGATATATATATAATAATTATCATTAATTAGTAGTAATATAATATTTCAAAT
ATTTTTTTCAAAATAAAAGAATGTAGTATATAGCAATTGCTTTTCTGTAGTTTATAAGTGTGTATATTTT
AATTTATAACTTTTCTAATATATGACCAAAATTTGTTGATGTGCAGGTGGTGGATAAGGGTGCTAGTGCT
CAGTCTTTCATCGAGAGGATGACCAACTTCGATAAGAACCTTCCAAACGAGAAGGTGCTCCCTAAGCACT
CTTTGCTCTACGAGTACTTCACCGTGTACAACGAGTTGACCAAGGTTAAGTACGTGACCGAGGGAATGAG
GAAGCCTGCTTTTTTGTCAGGTGAGCAAAAGAAGGCTATCGTTGATCTCTTGTTCAAGACCAACAGAAAG
GTGACCGTGAAGCAGCTCAAAGAGGATTACTTCAAGAAAATCGAGTGCTTCGATTCAGTTGAGATTTCTG
GTGTTGAGGATAGGTTCAACGCATCTCTCGGAACCTACCACGATCTCCTCAAGATCATTAAGGATAAGGA
TTTCTTGGATAACGAGGAAAACGAGGATATCTTGGAGGATATCGTTCTTACCCTCACCCTCTTTGAAGAT
AGAGAGATGATTGAAGAAAGGCTCAAGACCTACGCTCATCTCTTCGATGATAAGGTGATGAAGCAGTTGA
AGAGAAGAAGATACACTGGTTGGGGAAGGCTCTCAAGAAAGCTCATTAACGGAATCAGGGATAAGCAGTC
TGGAAAGACAATCCTTGATTTCCTCAAGTCTGATGGATTCGCTAACAGAAACTTCATGCAGCTCATCCAC
GATGATTCTCTCACCTTTAAAGAGGATATCCAGAAGGCTCAGGTTTCAGGACAGGGTGATAGTCTCCATG
AGCATATCGCTAACCTCGCTGGATCTCCTGCAATCAAGAAGGGAATCCTCCAGACTGTGAAGGTTGTGGA
TGAGTTGGTGAAGGTGATGGGAAGGCATAAGCCTGAGAACATCGTGATCGAAATGGCTAGAGAGAACCAG
ACCACTCAGAAGGGACAGAAGAACTCTAGGGAAAGGATGAAGAGGATCGAGGAAGGTATCAAAGAGCTTG
GATCTCAGATCCTCAAAGAGCACCCTGTTGAGAACACTCAGCTCCAGAATGAGAAGCTCTACCTCTACTA
CCTCCAGAACGGAAGGGATATGTATGTGGATCAAGAGTTGGATATCAACAGGCTCTCTGATTACGATGTT
GATCATATCGTGCCACAGTCATTCTTGAAGGATGATTCTATCGATAACAAGGTGCTCACCAGGTCTGATA
AGAACAGGGGTAAGAGTGATAACGTGCCAAGTGAAGAGGTTGTGAAGAAAATGAAGAACTATTGGAGGCA
GCTCCTCAACGCTAAGCTCATCACTCAGAGAAAGTTCGATAACTTGACTAAGGCTGAGAGGGGAGGACTC
TCTGAATTGGATAAGGCAGGATTCATCAAGAGGCAGCTTGTGGAAACCAGGCAGATCACTAAGCACGTTG
CACAGATCCTCGATTCTAGGATGAACACCAAGTACGATGAGAACGATAAGTTGATCAGGGAAGTGAAGGT
TATCACCCTCAAGTCAAAGCTCGTGTCTGATTTCAGAAAGGATTTCCAATTCTACAAGGTGAGGGAAATC
AACAACTACCACCACGCTCACGATGCTTACCTTAACGCTGTTGTTGGAACCGCTCTCATCAAGAAGTATC
CTAAGCTCGAGTCAGAGTTCGTGTACGGTGATTACAAGGTGTACGATGTGAGGAAGATGATCGCTAAGTC
TGAGCAAGAGATCGGAAAGGCTACCGCTAAGTATTTCTTCTACTCTAACATCATGAATTTCTTCAAGACC
GAGATTACCCTCGCTAACGGTGAGATCAGAAAGAGGCCACTCATCGAGACAAACGGTGAAACAGGTGAGA
TCGTGTGGGATAAGGGAAGGGATTTCGCTACCGTTAGAAAGGTGCTCTCTATGCCACAGGTGAACATCGT
TAAGAAAACCGAGGTGCAGACCGGTGGATTCTCTAAAGAGTCTATCCTCCCTAAGAGGAACTCTGATAAG
CTCATTGCTAGGAAGAAGGATTGGGACCCTAAGAAATACGGTGGTTTCGATTCTCCTACCGTGGCTTACT
CTGTTCTCGTTGTGGCTAAGGTTGAGAAGGGAAAGAGTAAGAAGCTCAAGTCTGTTAAGGAACTTCTCGG
AATCACTATCATGGAAAGGTCATCTTTCGAGAAGAACCCAATCGATTTCCTCGAGGCTAAGGGATACAAA
GAGGTTAAGAAGGATCTCATCATCAAGCTCCCAAAGTACTCACTCTTCGAACTCGAGAACGGTAGAAAGA
GGATGCTCGCTTCTGCTGGTGAGCTTCAAAAGGGAAACGAGCTTGCTCTCCCATCTAAGTACGTTAACTT
TCTTTACCTCGCTTCTCACTACGAGAAGTTGAAGGGATCTCCAGAAGATAACGAGCAGAAGCAACTTTTC
GTTGAGCAGCACAAGCACTACTTGGATGAGATCATCGAGCAGATCTCTGAGTTCTCTAAAAGGGTGATCC
TCGCTGATGCAAACCTCGATAAGGTGTTGTCTGCTTACAACAAGCACAGAGATAAGCCTATCAGGGAACA
GGCAGAGAACATCATCCATCTCTTCACCCTTACCAACCTCGGTGCTCCTGCTGCTTTCAAGTACTTCGAT
ACAACCATCGATAGGAAGAGATACACCTCTACCAAAGAAGTGCTCGATGCTACCCTCATCCATCAGTCTA
TCACTGGACTCTACGAGACTAGGATCGATCTCTCACAGCTCGGTGGTGATTCAAGGGCTGATCCTAAGAA
GAAGAGGAAGGTTTGACTCGAGATATGAAGATGAAGATGAAATATTTGGTGTGTCAAATAAAAAGCTTGT
GTGCTTAAGTTTGTGTTTTTTTCTTGGCTTGTTGTGTTATGAATTTGTGGCTTTTTCTAATATTAAATGA
ATGTAAGATCACATTATAATGAATAAACAAATGTTTCTATAATCCATTGTGAATGTTTTGTTGGATCTCT
TCTGCAGCATATAACTACTGTATGTGCTATGGTATGGACTATGGAATATGATTAAAGATAAGGAGCTCAA
ACTATCAGTGTTTGACAGGATATATTGGCGGGTAAACCTAAGAGAAAAGAGCGTTTATTAGAATAACGGA
TATTTAAAAGGGCGTGAAAAGGTTTATCCGTTCGTCCATTTGTATGTGCATGCCAACCACAGGGTTCCCC
TCGGGATCAAAGTACTTTGATCCAACCCCTCCGCTGCTATAGTGCAGTCGGCTTCTGACGTTCAGTGCAG
CCGTCTTCTGAAAACGACATGTCGCACAAGTCCTAAGTTACGCGACAGGCTGCCGCCCTGCCCTTTTCCT
GGCGTTTTCTTGTCGCGTGTTTTAGTCGCATAAAGTAGAATACTTGCGACTAGAACCGGAGACATTACGC
CATGAACAAGAGCGCCGCCGCTGGCCTGCTGGGCTATGCCCGCGTCAGCACCGACGACCAGGACTTGACC
AACCAACGGGCCGAACTGCACGCGGCCGGCTGCACCAAGCTGTTTTCCGAGAAGATCACCGGCACCAGGC
GCGACCGCCCGGAGCTGGCCAGGATGCTTGACCACCTACGCCCTGGCGACGTTGTGACAGTGACCAGGCT
AGACCGCCTGGCCCGCAGCACCCGCGACCTACTGGACATTGCCGAGCGCATCCAGGAGGCCGGCGCGGGC
CTGCGTAGCCTGGCAGAGCCGTGGGCCGACACCACCACGCCGGCCGGCCGCATGGTGTTGACCGTGTTCG
CCGGCATTGCCGAGTTCGAGCGTTCCCTAATCATCGACCGCACCCGGAGCGGGCGCGAGGCCGCCAAGGC
CCGAGGCGTGAAGTTTGGCCCCCGCCCTACCCTCACCCCGGCACAGATCGCGCACGCCCGCGAGCTGATC
GACCAGGAAGGCCGCACCGTGAAAGAGGCGGCTGCACTGCTTGGCGTGCATCGCTCGACCCTGTACCGCG
CACTTGAGCGCAGCGAGGAAGTGACGCCCACCGAGGCCAGGCGGCGCGGTGCCTTCCGTGAGGACGCATT
GACCGAGGCCGACGCCCTGGCGGCCGCCGAGAATGAACGCCAAGAGGAACAAGCATGAAACCGCACCAGG
ACGGCCAGGACGAACCGTTTTTCATTACCGAAGAGATCGAGGCGGAGATGATCGCGGCCGGGTACGTGTT
CGAGCCGCCCGCGCACGGCTCAACCGTGCGGCTGCATGAAATCCTGGCCGGTTTGTCTGATGCCAAGCTG
GCGGCCTGGCCGGCCAGCTTGGCCGCTGAAGAAACCGAGCGCCGCCGTCTAAAAAGGTGATGTGTATTTG
AGTAAAACAGCTTGCGTCATGCGGTCGCTGCGTATATGATGCGATGAGTAAATAAACAAATACGCAAGGG
GAACGCATGAAGGTTATCGCTGTACTTAACCAGAAAGGCGGGTCAGGCAAGACGACCATCGCAACCCATC
TAGCCCGCGCCCTGCAACTCGCCGGGGCCGATGTTCTGTTAGTCGATTCCGATCCCCAGGGCAGTGCCCG
CGATTGGGCGGCCGTGCGGGAAGATCAACCGCTAACCGTTGTCGGCATCGACCGCCCGACGATTGACCGC
GACGTGAAGGCCATCGGCCGGCGCGACTTCGTAGTGATCGACGGAGCGCCCCAGGCGGCGGACTTGGCTG
TGTCCGCGATCAAGGCAGCCGACTTCGTGCTGATTCCGGTGCAGCCAAGCCCTTACGACATATGGGCCAC
CGCCGACCTGGTGGAGCTGGTTAAGCAGCGCATTGAGGTCACGGATGGAAGGCTACAAGCGGCCTTTGTC
GTGTCGCGGGCGATCAAAGGCACGCGCATCGGCGGTGAGGTTGCCGAGGCGCTGGCCGGGTACGAGCTGC
CCATTCTTGAGTCCCGTATCACGCAGCGCGTGAGCTACCCAGGCACTGCCGCCGCCGGCACAACCGTTCT
TGAATCAGAACCCGAGGGCGACGCTGCCCGCGAGGTCCAGGCGCTGGCCGCTGAAATTAAATCAAAACTC
ATTTGAGTTAATGAGGTAAAGAGAAAATGAGCAAAAGCACAAACACGCTAAGTGCCGGCCGTCCGAGCGC
ACGCAGCAGCAAGGCTGCAACGTTGGCCAGCCTGGCAGACACGCCAGCCATGAAGCGGGTCAACTTTCAG
TTGCCGGCGGAGGATCACACCAAGCTGAAGATGTACGCGGTACGCCAAGGCAAGACCATTACCGAGCTGC
TATCTGAATACATCGCGCAGCTACCAGAGTAAATGAGCAAATGAATAAATGAGTAGATGAATTTTAGCGG
CTAAAGGAGGCGGCATGGAAAATCAAGAACAACCAGGCACCGACGCCGTGGAATGCCCCATGTGTGGAGG
AACGGGCGGTTGGCCAGGCGTAAGCGGCTGGGTTGTCTGCCGGCCCTGCAATGGCACTGGAACCCCCAAG
CCCGAGGAATCGGCGTGACGGTCGCAAACCATCCGGCCCGGTACAAATCGGCGCGGCGCTGGGTGATGAC
CTGGTGGAGAAGTTGAAGGCCGCGCAGGCCGCCCAGCGGCAACGCATCGAGGCAGAAGCACGCCCCGGTG
AATCGTGGCAAGCGGCCGCTGATCGAATCCGCAAAGAATCCCGGCAACCGCCGGCAGCCGGTGCGCCGTC
GATTAGGAAGCCGCCCAAGGGCGACGAGCAACCAGATTTTTTCGTTCCGATGCTCTATGACGTGGGCACC
CGCGATAGTCGCAGCATCATGGACGTGGCCGTTTTCCGTCTGTCGAAGCGTGACCGACGAGCTGGCGAGG
TGATCCGCTACGAGCTTCCAGACGGGCACGTAGAGGTTTCCGCAGGGCCGGCCGGCATGGCCAGTGTGTG
GGATTACGACCTGGTACTGATGGCGGTTTCCCATCTAACCGAATCCATGAACCGATACCGGGAAGGGAAG
GGAGACAAGCCCGGCCGCGTGTTCCGTCCACACGTTGCGGACGTACTCAAGTTCTGCCGGCGAGCCGATG
GCGGAAAGCAGAAAGACGACCTGGTAGAAACCTGCATTCGGTTAAACACCACGCACGTTGCCATGCAGCG
TACGAAGAAGGCCAAGAACGGCCGCCTGGTGACGGTATCCGAGGGTGAAGCCTTGATTAGCCGCTACAAG
ATCGTAAAGAGCGAAACCGGGCGGCCGGAGTACATCGAGATCGAGCTAGCTGATTGGATGTACCGCGAGA
TCACAGAAGGCAAGAACCCGGACGTGCTGACGGTTCACCCCGATTACTTTTTGATCGATCCCGGCATCGG
CCGTTTTCTCTACCGCCTGGCACGCCGCGCCGCAGGCAAGGCAGAAGCCAGATGGTTGTTCAAGACGATC
TACGAACGCAGTGGCAGCGCCGGAGAGTTCAAGAAGTTCTGTTTCACCGTGCGCAAGCTGATCGGGTCAA
ATGACCTGCCGGAGTACGATTTGAAGGAGGAGGCGGGGCAGGCTGGCCCGATCCTAGTCATGCGCTACCG
CAACCTGATCGAGGGCGAAGCATCCGCCGGTTCCTAATGTACGGAGCAGATGCTAGGGCAAATTGCCCTA
GCAGGGGAAAAAGGTCGAAAAGGCCTCTTTCCTGTGGATAGCACGTACATTGGGAACCCAAAGCCGTACA
TTGGGAACCGGAACCCGTACATTGGGAACCCAAAGCCGTACATTGGGAACCGGTCACACATGTAAGTGAC
TGATATAAAAGAGAAAAAAGGCGATTTTTCCGCCTAAAACTCTTTAAAACTTATTAAAACTCTTAAAACC
CGCCTGGCCTGTGCATAACTGTCTGGCCAGCGCACAGCCGAAGAGCTGCAAAAAGCGCCTACCCTTCGGT
CGCTGCGCTCCCTACGCCCCGCCGCTTCGCGTCGGCCTATCGCGGCCGCTGGCCGCTCAAAAATGGCTGG
CCTACGGCCAGGCAATCTACCAGGGCGCGGACAAGCCGCGCCGTCGCCACTCGACCGCCGGCGCCCACAT
CAAGGCACCCTGCCTCGCGCGTTTCGGTGATGACGGTGAAAACCTCTGACACATGCAGCTCCCGGAAACG
GTCACAGCTTGTCTGTAAGCGGATGCCGGGAGCAGACAAGCCCGTCAGGGCGCGTCAGCGGGTGTTGGCG
GGTGTCGGGGCGCAGCCATGACCCAGTCACGTAGCGATAGCGGAGTGTATACTGGCTTAACTATGCGGCA
TCAGAGCAGATTGTACTGAGAGTGCACCATATGCGGTGTGAAATACCGCACAGATGCGTAAGGAGAAAAT
ACCGCATCAGGCGCTCTTCCGCTTCCTCGCTCACTGACTCGCTGCGCTCGGTCGTTCGGCTGCGGCGAGC
GGTATCAGCTCACTCAAAGGCGGTAATACGGTTATCCACAGAATCAGGGGATAACGCAGGAAAGAACATG
TGAGCAAAAGGCCAGCAAAAGGCCAGGAACCGTAAAAAGGCCGCGTTGCTGGCGTTTTTCCATAGGCTCC
GCCCCCCTGACGAGCATCACAAAAATCGACGCTCAAGTCAGAGGTGGCGAAACCCGACAGGACTATAAAG
ATACCAGGCGTTTCCCCCTGGAAGCTCCCTCGTGCGCTCTCCTGTTCCGACCCTGCCGCTTACCGGATAC
CTGTCCGCCTTTCTCCCTTCGGGAAGCGTGGCGCTTTCTCATAGCTCACGCTGTAGGTATCTCAGTTCGG
TGTAGGTCGTTCGCTCCAAGCTGGGCTGTGTGCACGAACCCCCCGTTCAGCCCGACCGCTGCGCCTTATC
CGGTAACTATCGTCTTGAGTCCAACCCGGTAAGACACGACTTATCGCCACTGGCAGCAGCCACTGGTAAC
AGGATTAGCAGAGCGAGGTATGTAGGCGGTGCTACAGAGTTCTTGAAGTGGTGGCCTAACTACGGCTACA
CTAGAAGGACAGTATTTGGTATCTGCGCTCTGCTGAAGCCAGTTACCTTCGGAAAAAGAGTTGGTAGCTC
TTGATCCGGCAAACAAACCACCGCTGGTAGCGGTGGTTTTTTTGTTTGCAAGCAGCAGATTACGCGCAGA
AAAAAAGGATCTCAAGAAGATCCTTTGATCTTTTCTACGGGGTCTGACGCTCAGTGGAACGAAAACTCAC
GTTAAGGGATTTTGGTCATGCATTCTAGGTACTAAAACAATTCATCCAGTAAAATATAATATTTTATTTT
CTCCCAATCAGGCTTGATCCCCAGTAAGTCAAAAAATAGCTCGACATACTGTTCTTCCCCGATATCCTCC
CTGATCGACCGGACGCAGAAGGCAATGTCATACCACTTGTCCGCCCTGCCGCTTCTCCCAAGATCAATAA
AGCCACTTACTTTGCCATCTTTCACAAAGATGTTGCTGTCTCCCAGGTCGCCGTGGGAAAAGACAAGTTC
CTCTTCGGGCTTTTCCGTCTTTAAAAAATCATACAGCTCGCGCGGATCTTTAAATGGAGTGTCTTCTTCC
CAGTTTTCGCAATCCACATCGGCCAGATCGTTATTCAGTAAGTAATCCAATTCGGCTAAGCGGCTGTCTA
AGCTATTCGTATAGGGACAATCCGATATGTCGATGGAGTGAAAGAGCCTGATGCACTCCGCATACAGCTC
GATAATCTTTTCAGGGCTTTGTTCATCTTCATACTCTTCCGAGCAAAGGACGCCATCGGCCTCACTCATG
AGCAGATTGCTCCAGCCATCATGCCGTTCAAAGTGCAGGACCTTTGGAACAGGCAGCTTTCCTTCCAGCC
ATAGCATCATGTCCTTTTCCCGTTCCACATCATAGGTGGTCCCTTTATACCGGCTGTCCGTCATTTTTAA
ATATAGGTTTTCATTTTCTCCCACCAGCTTATATACCTTAGCAGGAGACATTCCTTCCGTATCTTTTACG
CAGCGGTATTTTTCGATCAGTTTTTTCAATTCCGGTGATATTCTCATTTTAGCCATTTATTATTTCCTTC
CTCTTTTCTACAGTATTTAAAGATACCCCAAGAAGCTAATTATAACAAGACGAACTCCAATTCACTGTTC
CTTGCATTCTAAAACCTTAAATACCAGAAAACAGCTTTTTCAAAGTTGTTTTCAAAGTTGGCGTATAACA
TAGTATCGACGGAGCCGATTTTGAAACCGCGGTGATCACAGGCAGCAACGCTCTGTCATCGTTACAATCA
ACATGCTACCCTCCGCGAGATCATCCGTGTTTCAAACCCGGCAGCTTAGTTGCCGTTCTTCCGAATAGCA
TCGGTAACATGAGCAAAGTCTGCCGCCTTACAACGGCTCTCCCGCTGACGCCGTCCCGGACTGATGGGCT
GCCTGTATCGAGTGGTGATTTTGTGCCGAGCTGCCGGTCGGGGAGCTGTTGGCTGGCTGGTGGCAGGATA
TATTGTGGTGTAAACAAATTGACGCTTAGACAACTTAATAACACATTGCGGACGTTTTTAATGTACTGAA
TTAACGCCGAATTAATTCGGGGGATCTGGATTTTAGTACTGGATTTTGGTTTTAGGAATTAGAAATTTTA
TTGATAGAAGTATTTTACAAATACAAATACATACTAAGGGTTTCTTATATGCTCAACACATGAGCGAAAC
CCTATAGGAACCCTAATTCCCTTATCTGGGAACTACTCACACATTATTATGGAGAAAATAGAGCTTGTCG
ATCGTTAATTAATCACCTCCAAGATCCCGGACGAGTGCTGGGGCGTCGGTTTCCACTATCGGCGAGTACT
TCTACACAGCCATCGGTCCAGACGGCCGCGCTTCTGCGGGCGATTTGTGTACGCCCGACAGTCCCGGCTC
CGGATCGGACGATTGCGTCGCATCGACCCTGCGCCCAAGCTGCATCATCGAAATTGCCGTCAACCAAGCT
CTGATAGAGTTGGTCAAGACCAATGCGGAGCATATACGCCCGGAGCCGCGGCGATCCTGCAAGCTCCGGA
TGCCTCCGCTCGAAGTAGCGCGTCTGCTGCTCCATACAAGCCAACCACGGCCTCCAGAAGAAGATGTTGG
CGACCTCGTATTGGGAATCCCCGAACATCGCCTCGCTCCAGTCAATGACCGCTGTTATGCGGCCATTGTC
CGTCAGGACATTGTTGGAGCCGAAATCCGCGTGCACGAGGTGCCGGACTTCGGGGCAGTCCTCGGCCCAA
AGCATCAGCTCATCGAGAGCCTGCGCGACGGACGCACTGACGGTGTCGTCCATCACAGTTTGCCAGTGAT
ACACATGGGGATCAGCAATCGCGCATATGAAATCACGCCATGTAGTGTATTGACCGATTCCTTGCGGTCC
GAATGGGCCGAACCCGCTCGTCTGGCTAAGATCGGCCGCAGCGATCGCATCCATGGCCTCCGCGACCGGC
TGCAGAACAGCGGGCAGTTCGGTTTCAGGCAGGTCTTGCAACGTGACACCCTGTGCACGGCGGGAGATGC
AATAGGTCAGGCTCTCGCTGAATTCCCCAATGTCAAGCACTTCCGGAATCGGGAGCGCGGCCGATGCAAA
GTGCCGATAAACATAACGATCTTTGTAGAAACCATCGGCGCAGCTATTTACCCGCAGGACATATCCACGC
CCTCCTACATCGAAGCTGAAAGCACGAGATTCTTCGCCCTCCGAGAGCTGCATCAGGTCGGACACGCTGT
CGAACTTTTCGATCAGAAACTTCTCGACAGACGTCGCGGTGAGTTCAGGCTTTTTCATCCTAGGAGAGAT
AGATTTGTAGAGAGAGACTGGTGATTTCAGCGTGTCCTCTCCAAATGAAATGAACTTCCTTATATAGAGG
AAGGTCTTGCGAAGGATAGTGGGATTGTGCGTCATCCCTTACGTCAGTGGAGATATCACATCAATCCACT
TGCTTTGAAGACGTGGTTGGAACGTCTTCTTTTTCCACGATGCTCCTCGTGGGTGGGGGTCCATCTTTGG
GACCACTGTCGGCAGAGGCATCTTGAACGATAGCCTTTCCTTTATCGCAATGATGGCATTTGTAGGTGCC
ACCTTCCTTTTCTACTGTCCTTTTGATGAAGTGACAGATAGCTGGGCAATGGAATCCGAGGAGGTTTCCC
GATATTACCCTTTGTTGAAAAGTCTCAATAGCCCTTTGGTCTTCTGAGACTGTATCTTTGATATTCTTGG
AGTAGACGAGAGTGTCGTGCTCCACCATGTTATCACATCAATCCACTTGCTTTGAAGACGTGGTTGGAAC
GTCTTCTTTTTCCACGATGCTCCTCGTGGGTGGGGGTCCATCTTTGGGACCACTGTCGGCAGAGGCATCT
TGAACGATAGCCTTTCCTTTATCGCAATGATGGCATTTGTAGGTGCCACCTTCCTTTTCTACTGTCCTTT
TGATGAAGTGACAGATAGCTGGGCAATGGAATCCGAGGAGGTTTCCCGATATTACCCTTTGTTGAAAAGT
CTCAATAGCCCTTTGGTCTTCTGAGACTGTATCTTTGATATTCTTGGAGTAGACGAGAGTGTCGTGCTCC
ACCATG
Features (pLannotate 1.2.2; 24 found; start..end, strand, type, name):
      8..2004    +  promoter       Ubi promoter: maize polyubiquitin gene promoter
   2029..3471    +  CDS            cas9 (fragment): CAS9_STRP1 - Also known as csn1 From Streptococcus pyogenes serotype M1.
   3493..3563    +  ncRNA          tRNA: Accession: RF00005 - tRNA
   3575..3877    -  CDS            ccdB: CCDB_ECOLI - Also known as G, letB, letD. Experimental evidence at protein level: Swiss-Prot protein existence level 1. Toxic component of a type II toxin-antitoxin (TA) system, functioning in plasmid maintainence. Responsible for the post- segregational killing (PSK) of plasmid-free cells, also referred to as a plasmid addiction system. Half-life of over 2 hours. Cell killing by CcdB is accompanied by filamentation, defects in chromosome and plasmid segregation, defects in cell division, formation of anucleate cells, decreased DNA synthesis and plasmid loss. Interferes with the activity of DN
   3882..4040    -  CDS            ccdA (fragment): CCDA_ECO57 - Also known as H, letA. Experimental evidence at protein level: Swiss-Prot protein existence level 1. Antitoxin component of a type II toxin-antitoxin (TA) system which inhibits the post-segregational killing (PSK) of plasmid-free cells, also referred to as a plasmid addiction system. Binds to and blocks the activity of CcdB; will also remove bound CcdB protein from the CcdB-GyrA complex by forming a CcdA-CcdB complex, a process termed rejuvenation. Functions as a transcriptional corepressor for the ccdAB operon, repression also requires CcdB (By similarity). From Escherichia coli
   4131..4196    -  intron         PDK intron (fragment): pdk; modified pyruvate orthophosphate dikinase intron from Flaveria trinervia 3.0
   4204..4279    +  misc_RNA       gRNA scaffold: guide RNA scaffold for the Streptococcus pyogenes CRISPR/Cas9 system
   4285..4355    +  ncRNA          tRNA: Accession: RF00005 - tRNA
   4357..4526    +  intron         IV2 intron (fragment): modified second intron of the potato ST-LS1 gene (Vancanneyt et al., 1990)
   4524..7190    +  CDS            cas9 (fragment): CAS9_STRP1 - Also known as csn1 From Streptococcus pyogenes serotype M1.
   7234..7482    +  terminator     HSP terminator: efficient transcription terminator from the Arabidopsis thaliana heat shock protein 18.2 gene (Nagaya et al., 2010)
   7503..7527    +  misc_feature   RB T-DNA repeat: right border repeat from nopaline C58 T-DNA
   7866..8267    +  CDS            Y4CG_SINFN (fragment): Protein inferred from homology: Swiss-Prot protein existence level 3. From Sinorhizobium fredii (strain NBRC 101917 / NGR234).
   8827..9456    +  CDS            pVS1 StaA: stability protein from the Pseudomonas plasmid pVS1 (Heeb et al., 2000)
   9889..10957   +  CDS            pVS1 RepA (fragment): replication protein from the Pseudomonas plasmid pVS1 (Heeb et al., 2000)
  11023..11217   +  rep_origin     pVS1 oriV: origin of replication for the Pseudomonas plasmid pVS1 (Heeb et al., 2000)
  11420..11459   +  CDS            rop (fragment): Rop protein, which maintains plasmids at low copy number; rop
  11561..11701   +  misc_feature   bom: basis of mobility region from pBR322
  11887..12475   -  rep_origin     ori: high-copy-number ColE1/pMB1/pBR322/pUC origin of replication
  12562..13356   -  CDS            KanR: aminoglycoside phosphotransferase; aphA-3; confers resistance to kanamycin
  13781..13805   +  misc_feature   LB T-DNA repeat: left border repeat from nopaline C58 T-DNA
  13883..14057   -  polyA_signal   CaMV poly(A) signal: cauliflower mosaic virus polyadenylation signal
  14098..15108   -  CDS            HygR: aminoglycoside phosphotransferase from E. coli; aph(4)-Ia; confers resistance to hygromycin
  15147..15824   -  promoter       CaMV 35S promoter (enhanced): cauliflower mosaic virus 35S promoter with a duplicated enhancer region
