>Addgene plasmid #137887 | pGEL078 | addgene full sequence | sequence record 272833 | Addgene NGS Result
GGCGCGCCTGCAGTGCAGCGTGACCCGGTCGTGCCCCTCTCTTGAGATAAGGTGAGCATTGCATGTCTAA
GTTATAAAAAATTACCACATATTTTTTTTGTCACACTTGTTTGAAGTGCAGTTTATCTATCTTTATACAT
ATATTTAAACTTTACTCTACGAATAATATAATCTATAGTACTACAATAATATCAGTGTTTTAGAGAATCA
TATAAATGAACAGTTAGACATGGTCTAAAGGACAATTGAGTATTTTGACAACAGGACTCTACAGTTTTAT
CTTTTTAGTGTGCATGTGTTCTCCTTTTTTTTTGCAAATAGCTTCACCTATATAATACTTCATCCATTTT
ATTAGTACATCCATTTAGGGTTTAGGGTTAATGGTTTTTATAGACTAATTTTTTTAGTACATCTATTTTA
TTCTATTTTAGCCTCTAAATTAAGAAAACTAAAACTCTATTTTAGTTTTTTTATTTAATAATTTAGATAT
AAAATAGAATAAAATAAAGTGACTAAAAATTAAACAAATACCCTTTAAGAAATTAAAAAAACTAAGGAAA
CATTTTTCTTGTTTCGAGTAGATAATGCCAGCCTGTTAAACGCCGTCGACGAGTCTAACGGACACCAACC
AGCGAACCAGCAGCGTCGCGTCGGGCCAAGCGAAGCAGACGGCACGGCATCTCTGTCGCTGCCTCTGGAC
CCCTCTCGAGAGTTCCGCTCCACCGTTGGACTTGCTCCGCTGTCGGCATCCAGAAATTGCGTGGCGGAGC
GGCAGACGTGAGCCGGCACGGCAGGCGGCCTCCTCCTCCTCTCACGGCACCGGCAGCTACGGGGGATTCC
TTTCCCACCGCTCCTTCGCTTTCCCTTCCTCGCCCGCCGTAATAAATAGACACCCCCTCCACACCCTCTT
TCCCCAACCTCGTGTTGTTCGGAGCGCACACACACACAACCAGAACTCCCCCAAATCCACCCGTCGGCAC
CTCCGCTTCAAGGTACGCCGCTCGTCCTNCCCCCCCCCCCTCTCTACCTTCTCAAGATCGGCGTTCCGGT
CCATGGTTAGGGCCCGGTAGTTCTACTTCTGTTCATGTTTGTGTTAGATCCGTGTTTGTGTTAGATCCGT
GCTACTAGCGTTCGTACACGGATGCGACCTGTACGTCAGACACGTTCTGATTGCTAACTTGCCAGTGTTT
CTCTTTGGGGAATCCTGGGATGGCTCTAGCCGTTCCGCAGACGGGATCGATTTCATGATTTTTTTTGTTT
CGTTGCATAGGGTTTGGTTTGCCCTTTTCCTTTATTTCAATATATGCCGTGCACTTGTTTGTCGGGTCAT
CTTTTCATGCTTTTTTTTGTCTTGGTTGTGATGATGTGGTCTGGTTGGGCGGTCGTTCAAGATCGGAGTA
GAATTAATTCTGTTTCAAACTACCTGGTGGATTTATTAATTTTGGATCTGTATGTGTGTGCCATACATAT
TCATAGTTACGAATTGAAGATGATGGATGGAAATATCGATCTAGGATAGGTATACATGTTGATGCGGGTT
TTACTGATGCATATACAGAGATGCTTTTTGTTCGCTTGGTTGTGATGATGTGGTGTGGTTGGGCGGTCGT
TCATTCGTTCAAGATCGGAGTAGAATACTGTTTCAAACTACCTGGTGTATTTATTAATTTTGGAACTGTA
TGTGTGTGTCATACATCTTCATAGTTACGAGTTTAAGATGGATGGAAATATCGATCTAGGATAGGTATAC
ATGTTGATGTGGGTTTTACTGATGCATATACATGATGGCATATGCAGCATCTATTCATATGCTCTAACCT
TGAGTACCTATCTATTATAATAAACAAGTATGTTTTATAATTATTTTGATCTTGATATACTTGGATGATG
GCATATGCAGCAGCTATATGTGGATTTTTTTAGCCCTGCCTTCATACGCTATTTATTTGCTTGGTACTGT
TTCTTTTGTCGATGCTCACCCTGTTGTTTGGTGTTACTTCTGCAGCCTGCAGGTAGATCGCTCGTCGACA
TGGATAAGAAGTACTCTATCGGACTCGATATCGGAACTAACTCTGTGGGATGGGCTGTGATCACCGATGA
GTACAAGGTGCCATCTAAGAAGTTCAAGGTTCTCGGAAACACCGATAGGCACTCTATCAAGAAAAACCTT
ATCGGTGCTCTCCTCTTCGATTCTGGTGAAACTGCTGAGGCTACCAGACTCAAGAGAACCGCTAGAAGAA
GGTACACCAGAAGAAAGAACAGGATCTGCTACCTCCAAGAGATCTTCTCTAACGAGATGGCTAAAGTGGA
TGATTCATTCTTCCACAGGCTCGAAGAGTCATTCCTCGTGGAAGAAGATAAGAAGCACGAGAGGCACCCT
ATCTTCGGAAACATCGTTGATGAGGTGGCATACCACGAGAAGTACCCTACTATCTACCACCTCAGAAAGA
AGCTCGTTGATTCTACTGATAAGGCTGATCTCAGGCTCATCTACCTCGCTCTCGCTCACATGATCAAGTT
CAGAGGACACTTCCTCATCGAGGGTGATCTCAACCCTGATAACTCTGATGTGGATAAGTTGTTCATCCAG
CTCGTGCAGACCTACAACCAGCTTTTCGAAGAGAACCCTATCAACGCTTCAGGTGTGGATGCTAAGGCTA
TCCTCTCTGCTAGGCTCTCTAAGTCAAGAAGGCTTGAGAACCTCATTGCTCAGCTCCCTGGTGAGAAGAA
GAACGGACTTTTCGGAAACTTGATCGCTCTCTCTCTCGGACTCACCCCTAACTTCAAGTCTAACTTCGAT
CTCGCTGAGGATGCAAAGCTCCAGCTCTCAAAGGATACCTACGATGATGATCTCGATAACCTCCTCGCTC
AGATCGGAGATCAGTACGCTGATTTGTTCCTCGCTGCTAAGAACCTCTCTGATGCTATCCTCCTCAGTGA
TATCCTCAGAGTGAACACCGAGATCACCAAGGCTCCACTCTCAGCTTCTATGATCAAGAGATACGATGAG
CACCACCAGGATCTCACACTTCTCAAGGCTCTTGTTAGACAGCAGCTCCCAGAGAAGTACAAAGAGATTT
TCTTCGATCAGTCTAAGAACGGATACGCTGGTTACATCGATGGTGGTGCATCTCAAGAAGAGTTCTACAA
GTTCATCAAGCCTATCCTCGAGAAGATGGATGGAACCGAGGAACTCCTCGTGAAGCTCAATAGAGAGGAT
CTTCTCAGAAAGCAGAGGACCTTCGATAACGGATCTATCCCTCATCAGATCCACCTCGGAGAGTTGCACG
CTATCCTTAGAAGGCAAGAGGATTTCTACCCATTCCTCAAGGATAACAGGGAAAAGATTGAGAAGATTCT
CACCTTCAGAATCCCTTACTACGTGGGACCTCTCGCTAGAGGAAACTCAAGATTCGCTTGGATGACCAGA
AAGTCTGAGGAAACCATCACCCCTTGGAACTTCGAAGAGGTAAGTTTCTGCTTCTACCAACAAAGCACCA
GTGGTCTAGTGGTAGAATAGTACCCTGCCACGGTACAGACCCGGGTTCGATTCCCGGCTGGTGCAGGAGA
CCTTATATTCCCCAGAACATCAGGTTAATGGCGTTTTTGATGTCATTTTCGCGGTGGCTGAGATCAGCCA
CTTCTTCCCCGATAACGGAAACCGGCACACTGGCCATATCGGTGGTCATCATGCGCCAGCTTTCATCCCC
GATATGCACCACCGGGTAAAGTTCACGGGAGACTTTATCTGACAGCAGACGTGCACTGGCCAGGGGGATC
ACCATCCGTCGCCCGGGCGTGTCAATAATATCACTCTGTACATCCACAAACAGACGATAACGGCTCTCTC
TTTTATAGGTGTAAACCTTAAACTGCATTTCACCAGCCCCTGTTCTCGTCAGCAAAAGAGCCGTTCATTT
CAATAAACCGTGCGACCTCAGCCATCCCTTCCTGATTTTCCGCTTTCCAGCGTTCGGCACGCAGACGACG
GGCTTCATTCTGCATGGTTGTGCTTACCAGACCGGAGATATTGACATCATATATGCCTTGAGCAACTGAT
AGCTGTCGCTGTCAACTGTCACTGTAATACGCTGCTTCATAGCATACCTCTTTTTGACATACTTCGGGTA
TACATATCAGTATATATTCTTATACCGCAAAAATCAGCGCGCAAATACGCATACTGTTATCTGGCTTGGT
CTCAGTTTTAGAGCTAGAAATAGCAAGTTAAAATAAGGCTAGTCCGTTATCAACTTGAAAAAGTGGCACC
GAGTCGGTGCAACAAAGCACCAGTGGTCTAGTGGTAGAATAGTACCCTGCCACGGTACAGACCCGGGTTC
GATTCCCGGCTGGTGCATTTGATATATATATAATAATTATCATTAATTAGTAGTAATATAATATTTCAAA
TATTTTTTTCAAAATAAAAGAATGTAGTATATAGCAATTGCTTTTCTGTAGTTTATAAGTGTGTATATTT
TAATTTATAACTTTTCTAATATATGACCAAAATTTGTTGATGTGCAGGTGGTGGATAAGGGTGCTAGTGC
TCAGTCTTTCATCGAGAGGATGACCAACTTCGATAAGAACCTTCCAAACGAGAAGGTGCTCCCTAAGCAC
TCTTTGCTCTACGAGTACTTCACCGTGTACAACGAGTTGACCAAGGTTAAGTACGTGACCGAGGGAATGA
GGAAGCCTGCTTTTTTGTCAGGTGAGCAAAAGAAGGCTATCGTTGATCTCTTGTTCAAGACCAACAGAAA
GGTGACCGTGAAGCAGCTCAAAGAGGATTACTTCAAGAAAATCGAGTGCTTCGATTCAGTTGAGATTTCT
GGTGTTGAGGATAGGTTCAACGCATCTCTCGGAACCTACCACGATCTCCTCAAGATCATTAAGGATAAGG
ATTTCTTGGATAACGAGGAAAACGAGGATATCTTGGAGGATATCGTTCTTACCCTCACCCTCTTTGAAGA
TAGAGAGATGATTGAAGAAAGGCTCAAGACCTACGCTCATCTCTTCGATGATAAGGTGATGAAGCAGTTG
AAGAGAAGAAGATACACTGGTTGGGGAAGGCTCTCAAGAAAGCTCATTAACGGAATCAGGGATAAGCAGT
CTGGAAAGACAATCCTTGATTTCCTCAAGTCTGATGGATTCGCTAACAGAAACTTCATGCAGCTCATCCA
CGATGATTCTCTCACCTTTAAAGAGGATATCCAGAAGGCTCAGGTTTCAGGACAGGGTGATAGTCTCCAT
GAGCATATCGCTAACCTCGCTGGATCTCCTGCAATCAAGAAGGGAATCCTCCAGACTGTGAAGGTTGTGG
ATGAGTTGGTGAAGGTGATGGGAAGGCATAAGCCTGAGAACATCGTGATCGAAATGGCTAGAGAGAACCA
GACCACTCAGAAGGGACAGAAGAACTCTAGGGAAAGGATGAAGAGGATCGAGGAAGGTATCAAAGAGCTT
GGATCTCAGATCCTCAAAGAGCACCCTGTTGAGAACACTCAGCTCCAGAATGAGAAGCTCTACCTCTACT
ACCTCCAGAACGGAAGGGATATGTATGTGGATCAAGAGTTGGATATCAACAGGCTCTCTGATTACGATGT
TGATCATATCGTGCCACAGTCATTCTTGAAGGATGATTCTATCGATAACAAGGTGCTCACCAGGTCTGAT
AAGAACAGGGGTAAGAGTGATAACGTGCCAAGTGAAGAGGTTGTGAAGAAAATGAAGAACTATTGGAGGC
AGCTCCTCAACGCTAAGCTCATCACTCAGAGAAAGTTCGATAACTTGACTAAGGCTGAGAGGGGAGGACT
CTCTGAATTGGATAAGGCAGGATTCATCAAGAGGCAGCTTGTGGAAACCAGGCAGATCACTAAGCACGTT
GCACAGATCCTCGATTCTAGGATGAACACCAAGTACGATGAGAACGATAAGTTGATCAGGGAAGTGAAGG
TTATCACCCTCAAGTCAAAGCTCGTGTCTGATTTCAGAAAGGATTTCCAATTCTACAAGGTGAGGGAAAT
CAACAACTACCACCACGCTCACGATGCTTACCTTAACGCTGTTGTTGGAACCGCTCTCATCAAGAAGTAT
CCTAAGCTCGAGTCAGAGTTCGTGTACGGTGATTACAAGGTGTACGATGTGAGGAAGATGATCGCTAAGT
CTGAGCAAGAGATCGGAAAGGCTACCGCTAAGTATTTCTTCTACTCTAACATCATGAATTTCTTCAAGAC
CGAGATTACCCTCGCTAACGGTGAGATCAGAAAGAGGCCACTCATCGAGACAAACGGTGAAACAGGTGAG
ATCGTGTGGGATAAGGGAAGGGATTTCGCTACCGTTAGAAAGGTGCTCTCTATGCCACAGGTGAACATCG
TTAAGAAAACCGAGGTGCAGACCGGTGGATTCTCTAAAGAGTCTATCCTCCCTAAGAGGAACTCTGATAA
GCTCATTGCTAGGAAGAAGGATTGGGACCCTAAGAAATACGGTGGTTTCGATTCTCCTACCGTGGCTTAC
TCTGTTCTCGTTGTGGCTAAGGTTGAGAAGGGAAAGAGTAAGAAGCTCAAGTCTGTTAAGGAACTTCTCG
GAATCACTATCATGGAAAGGTCATCTTTCGAGAAGAACCCAATCGATTTCCTCGAGGCTAAGGGATACAA
AGAGGTTAAGAAGGATCTCATCATCAAGCTCCCAAAGTACTCACTCTTCGAACTCGAGAACGGTAGAAAG
AGGATGCTCGCTTCTGCTGGTGAGCTTCAAAAGGGAAACGAGCTTGCTCTCCCATCTAAGTACGTTAACT
TTCTTTACCTCGCTTCTCACTACGAGAAGTTGAAGGGATCTCCAGAAGATAACGAGCAGAAGCAACTTTT
CGTTGAGCAGCACAAGCACTACTTGGATGAGATCATCGAGCAGATCTCTGAGTTCTCTAAAAGGGTGATC
CTCGCTGATGCAAACCTCGATAAGGTGTTGTCTGCTTACAACAAGCACAGAGATAAGCCTATCAGGGAAC
AGGCAGAGAACATCATCCATCTCTTCACCCTTACCAACCTCGGTGCTCCTGCTGCTTTCAAGTACTTCGA
TACAACCATCGATAGGAAGAGATACACCTCTACCAAAGAAGTGCTCGATGCTACCCTCATCCATCAGTCT
ATCACTGGACTCTACGAGACTAGGATCGATCTCTCACAGCTCGGTGGTGATTCAAGGGCTGATCCTAAGA
AGAAGAGGAAGGTTTGACTCGAGATATGAAGATGAAGATGAAATATTTGGTGTGTCAAATAAAAAGCTTG
TGTGCTTAAGTTTGTGTTTTTTTCTTGGCTTGTTGTGTTATGAATTTGTGGCTTTTTCTAATATTAAATG
AATGTAAGATCACATTATAATGAATAAACAAATGTTTCTATAATCCATTGTGAATGTTTTGTTGGATCTC
TTCTGCAGCATATAACTACTGTATGTGCTATGGTATGGACTATGGAATATGATTAAAGATAAGGAGCTCA
AACTATCAGTGTTTGACAGGATATATTGGCGGGTAAACCTAAGAGAAAAGAGCGTTTATTAGAATAATCG
GATATTTAAAAGGGCGTGAAAAGGTTTATCCGTTCGTCCATTTGTATGTGCATGCCAACCACAGGGTTCC
CCTCGGGATCAAAGTACTTTGATCCAACCCCTCCGCTGCTATAGTGCAGTCGGCTTCTGACGTTCAGTGC
AGCCGTCTTCTGAAAACGACATGTCGCACAAGTCCTAAGTTACGCGACAGGCTGCCGCCCTGCCCTTTTC
CTGGCGTTTTCTTGTCGCGTGTTTTAGTCGCATAAAGTAGAATACTTGCGACTAGAACCGGAGACATTAC
GCCATGAACAAGAGCGCCGCCGCTGGCCTGCTGGGCTATGCCCGCGTCAGCACCGACGACCAGGACTTGA
CCAACCAACGGGCCGAACTGCACGCGGCCGGCTGCACCAAGCTGTTTTCCGAGAAGATCACCGGCACCAG
GCGCGACCGCCCGGAGCTGGCCAGGATGCTTGACCACCTACGCCCTGGCGACGTTGTGACAGTGACCAGG
CTAGACCGCCTGGCCCGCAGCACCCGCGACCTACTGGACATTGCCGAGCGCATCCAGGAGGCCGGCGCGG
GCCTGCGTAGCCTGGCAGAGCCGTGGGCCGACACCACCACGCCGGCCGGCCGCATGGTGTTGACCGTGTT
CGCCGGCATTGCCGAGTTCGAGCGTTCCCTAATCATCGACCGCACCCGGAGCGGGCGCGAGGCCGCCAAG
GCCCGAGGCGTGAAGTTTGGCCCCCGCCCTACCCTCACCCCGGCACAGATCGCGCACGCCCGCGAGCTGA
TCGACCAGGAAGGCCGCACCGTGAAAGAGGCGGCTGCACTGCTTGGCGTGCATCGCTCGACCCTGTACCG
CGCACTTGAGCGCAGCGAGGAAGTGACGCCCACCGAGGCCAGGCGGCGCGGTGCCTTCCGTGAGGACGCA
TTGACCGAGGCCGACGCCCTGGCGGCCGCCGAGAATGAACGCCAAGAGGAACAAGCATGAAACCGCACCA
GGACGGCCAGGACGAACCGTTTTTCATTACCGAAGAGATCGAGGCGGAGATGATCGCGGCCGGGTACGTG
TTCGAGCCGCCCGCGCACGGCTCAACCGTGCGGCTGCATGAAATCCTGGCCGGTTTGTCTGATGCCAAGC
TGGCGGCCTGGCCGGCCAGCTTGGCCGCTGAAGAAACCGAGCGCCGCCGTCTAAAAAGGTGATGTGTATT
TGAGTAAAACAGCTTGCGTCATGCGGTCGCTGCGTATATGATGCGATGAGTAAATAAACAAATACGCAAG
GGGAACGCATGAAGGTTATCGCTGTACTTAACCAGAAAGGCGGGTCAGGCAAGACGACCATCGCAACCCA
TCTAGCCCGCGCCCTGCAACTCGCCGGGGCCGATGTTCTGTTAGTCGATTCCGATCCCCAGGGCAGTGCC
CGCGATTGGGCGGCCGTGCGGGAAGATCAACCGCTAACCGTTGTCGGCATCGACCGCCCGACGATTGACC
GCGACGTGAAGGCCATCGGCCGGCGCGACTTCGTAGTGATCGACGGAGCGCCCCAGGCGGCGGACTTGGC
TGTGTCCGCGATCAAGGCAGCCGACTTCGTGCTGATTCCGGTGCAGCCAAGCCCTTACGACATATGGGCC
ACCGCCGACCTGGTGGAGCTGGTTAAGCAGCGCATTGAGGTCACGGATGGAAGGCTACAAGCGGCCTTTG
TCGTGTCGCGGGCGATCAAAGGCACGCGCATCGGCGGTGAGGTTGCCGAGGCGCTGGCCGGGTACGAGCT
GCCCATTCTTGAGTCCCGTATCACGCAGCGCGTGAGCTACCCAGGCACTGCCGCCGCCGGCACAACCGTT
CTTGAATCAGAACCCGAGGGCGACGCTGCCCGCGAGGTCCAGGCGCTGGCCGCTGAAATTAAATCAAAAC
TCATTTGAGTTAATGAGGTAAAGAGAAAATGAGCAAAAGCACAAACACGCTAAGTGCCGGCCGTCCGAGC
GCACGCAGCAGCAAGGCTGCAACGTTGGCCAGCCTGGCAGACACGCCAGCCATGAAGCGGGTCAACTTTC
AGTTGCCGGCGGAGGATCACACCAAGCTGAAGATGTACGCGGTACGCCAAGGCAAGACCATTACCGAGCT
GCTATCTGAATACATCGCGCAGCTACCAGAGTAAATGAGCAAATGAATAAATGAGTAGATGAATTTTAGC
GGCTAAAGGAGGCGGCATGGAAAATCAAGAACAACCAGGCACCGACGCCGTGGAATGCCCCATGTGTGGA
GGAACGGGCGGTTGGCCAGGCGTAAGCGGCTGGGTTGCCTGCCGGCCCTGCAATGGCACTGGAACCCCCA
AGCCCGAGGAATCGGCGTGAGCGGTCGCAAACCATCCGGCCCGGTACAAATCGGCGCGGCGCTGGGTGAT
GACCTGGTGGAGAAGTTGAAGGCCGCGCAGGCCGCCCAGCGGCAACGCATCGAGGCAGAAGCACGCCCCG
GTGAATCGTGGCAAGCGGCCGCTGATCGAATCCGCAAAGAATCCCGGCAACCGCCGGCAGCCGGTGCGCC
GTCGATTAGGAAGCCGCCCAAGGGCGACGAGCAACCAGATTTTTTCGTTCCGATGCTCTATGACGTGGGC
ACCCGCGATAGTCGCAGCATCATGGACGTGGCCGTTTTCCGTCTGTCGAAGCGTGACCGACGAGCTGGCG
AGGTGATCCGCTACGAGCTTCCAGACGGGCACGTAGAGGTTTCCGCAGGGCCGGCCGGCATGGCCAGTGT
GTGGGATTACGACCTGGTACTGATGGCGGTTTCCCATCTAACCGAATCCATGAACCGATACCGGGAAGGG
AAGGGAGACAAGCCCGGCCGCGTGTTCCGTCCACACGTTGCGGACGTACTCAAGTTCTGCCGGCGAGCCG
ATGGCGGAAAGCAGAAAGACGACCTGGTAGAAACCTGCATTCGGTTAAACACCACGCACGTTGCCATGCA
GCGTACGAAGAAGGCCAAGAACGGCCGCCTGGTGACGGTATCCGAGGGTGAAGCCTTGATTAGCCGCTAC
AAGATCGTAAAGAGCGAAACCGGGCGGCCGGAGTACATCGAGATCGAGCTAGCTGATTGGATGTACCGCG
AGATCACAGAAGGCAAGAACCCGGACGTGCTGACGGTTCACCCCGATTACTTTTTGATCGATCCCGGCAT
CGGCCGTTTTCTCTACCGCCTGGCACGCCGCGCCGCAGGCAAGGCAGAAGCCAGATGGTTGTTCAAGACG
ATCTACGAACGCAGTGGCAGCGCCGGAGAGTTCAAGAAGTTCTGTTTCACCGTGCGCAAGCTGATCGGGT
CAAATGACCTGCCGGAGTACGATTTGAAGGAGGAGGCGGGGCAGGCTGGCCCGATCCTAGTCATGCGCTA
CCGCAACCTGATCGAGGGCGAAGCATCCGCCGGTTCCTAATGTACGGAGCAGATGCTAGGGCAAATTGCC
CTAGCAGGGGAAAAAGGTCGAAAAGGCCTCTTTCCTGTGGATAGCACGTACATTGGGAACCCAAAGCCGT
ACATTGGGAACCGGAACCCGTACATTGGGAACCCAAAGCCGTACATTGGGAACCGGTCACACATGTAAGT
GACTGATATAAAAGAGAAAAAAGGCGATTTTTCCGCCTAAAACTCTTTAAAACTTATTAAAACTCTTAAA
ACCCGCCTGGCCTGTGCATAACTGTCTGGCCAGCGCACAGCCGAAGAGCTGCAAAAAGCGCCTACCCTTC
GGTCGCTGCGCTCCCTACGCCCCGCCGCTTCGCGTCGGCCTATCGCGGCCGCTGGCCGCTCAAAAATGGC
TGGCCTACGGCCAGGCAATCTACCAGGGCGCGGACAAGCCGCGCCGTCGCCACTCGACCGCCGGCGCCCA
CATCAAGGCACCCTGCCTCGCGCGTTTCGGTGATGACGGTGAAAACCTCTGACACATGCAGCTCCCGGAA
ACGGTCACAGCTTGTCTGTAAGCGGATGCCGGGAGCAGACAAGCGCGTCAGCGGGTGTTGGCGGGTGTCG
GGGCGCAGCCATGACCCAGTCACGTAGCGATAGCGGAGTGTATACTGGCTTAACTATGCGGCATCAGAGC
AGATTGTACTGAGAGTGCACCATATGCGGTGTGAAATACCGCACAGATGCGTAAGGAGAAAATACCGCAT
CAGGCGCTCTTCCGCTTCCTCGCTCACTGACTCGCTGCGCTCGGTCGTTCGGCTGCGGCGAGCGGTATCA
GCTCACTCAAAGGCGGTAATACGGTTATCCACAGAATCAGGGGATAACGCAGGAAAGAACATGTGAGCAA
AAGGCCAGCAAAAGGCCAGGAACCGTAAAAAGGCCGCGTTGCTGGCGTTTTTCCATAGGCTCCGCCCCCC
TGACGAGCATCACAAAAATCGACGCTCAAGTCAGAGGTGGCGAAACCCGACAGGACTATAAAGATACCAG
GCGTTTCCCCCTGGAAGCTCCCTCGTGCGCTCTCCTGTTCCGACCCTGCCGCTTACCGGATACCTGTCCG
CCTTTCTCCCTTCGGGAAGCGTGGCGCTTTCTCATAGCTCACGCTGTAGGTATCTCAGTTCGGTGTAGGT
CGTTCGCTCCAAGCTGGGCTGTGTGCACGAACCCCCCGTTCAGCCCGACCGCTGCGCCTTATCCGGTAAC
TATCGTCTTGAGTCCAACCCGGTAAGACACGACTTATCGCCACTGGCAGCAGCCACTGGTAACAGGATTA
GCAGAGCGAGGTATGTAGGCGGTGCTACAGAGTTCTTGAAGTGGTGGCCTAACTACGGCTACACTAGAAG
GACAGTATTTGGTATCTGCGCTCTGCTGAAGCCAGTTACCTTCGGAAAAAGAGTTGGTAGCTCTTGATCC
GGCAAACAAACCACCGCTGGTAGCGGTGGTTTTTTTGTTTGCAAGCAGCAGATTACGCGCAGAAAAAAAG
GATCTCAAGAAGATCCTTTGATCTTTTCTACGGGGTCTGACGCTCAGTGGAACGAAAACTCACGTTAAGG
GATTTTGGTCATGCATTCTAGGTACTAAAACAATTCATCCAGTAAAATATAATATTTTATTTTCTCCCAA
TCAGGCTTGATCCCCAGTAAGTCAAAAAATAGCTCGACATACTGTTCTTCCCCGATATCCTCCCTGATCG
ACCGGACGCAGAAGGCAATGTCATACCACTTGTCCGCCCTGCCGCTTCTCCCAAGATCAATAAAGCCACT
TACTTTGCCATCTTTCACAAAGATGTTGCTGTCTCCCAGGTCGCCGTGGGAAAAGACAAGTTCCTCTTCG
GGCTTTTCCGTCTTTAAAAAATCATACAGCTCGCGCGGATCTTTAAATGGAGTGTCTTCTTCCCAGTTTT
CGCAATCCACATCGGCCAGATCGTTATTCAGTAAGTAATCCAATTCGGCTAAGCGGCTGTCTAAGCTATT
CGTATAGGGACAATCCGATATGTCGATGGAGTGAAAGAGCCTGATGCACTCCGCATACAGCTCGATAATC
TTTTCAGGGCTTTGTTCATCTTCATACTCTTCCGAGCAAAGGACGCCATCGGCCTCACTCATGAGCAGAT
TGCTCCAGCCATCATGCCGTTCAAAGTGCAGGACCTTTGGAACAGGCAGCTTTCCTTCCAGCCATAGCAT
CATGTCCTTTTCCCGTTCCACATCATAGGTGGTCCCTTTATACCGGCTGTCCGTCATTTTTAAATATAGG
TTTTCATTTTCTCCCACCAGCTTATATACCTTAGCAGGAGACATTCCTTCCGTATCTTTTACGCAGCGGT
ATTTTTCGATCAGTTTTTTCAATTCCGGTGATATTCTCATTTTAGCCATTTATTATTTCCTTCCTCTTTT
CTACAGTATTTAAAGATACCCCAAGAAGCTAATTATAACAAGACGAACTCCAATTCACTGTTCCTTGCAT
TCTAAAACCTTAAATACCAGAAAACAGCTTTTTCAAAGTTGTTTTCAAAGTTGGCGTATAACATAGTATC
GACGGAGCCGATTTTGAAACCGCGGTGATCACAGGCAGCAACGCTCTGTCATCGTTACAATCAACATGCT
ACCCTCCGCGAGATCATCCGTGTTTCAAACCCGGCAGCTTAGTTGCCGTTCTTCCGAATAGCATCGGTAA
CATGAGCAAAGTCTGCCGCCTTACAACGGCTCTCCCGCTGACGCCGTCCCGGACTGATGGGCTGCCTGTA
TCGAGTGGTGATTTTGTGCCGAGCTGCCGGTCGGGGAGCTGTTGGCTGGCTGGTGGCAGGATATATTGTG
GTGTAAACAAATTGACGCTTAGACAACTTAATAACACATTGCGGACGTTTTTAATGTACTGAATTAACGC
CGAATTAATTCGGGGGATCTGGATTTTAGTACTGGATTTTGGTTTTAGGAATTAGAAATTTTATTGATAG
AAGTATTTTACAAATACAAATACATACTAAGGGTTTCTTATATGCTCAACACATGAGCGAAACCCTATAG
GAACCCTAATTCCCTTATCTGGGAACTACTCACACATTATTATGGAGAAAATAGAGCTTGTCGATCGTTA
ATTAATCACCTCCAAGATCCCGGACGAGTGCTGGGGCGTCGGTTTCCACTATCGGCGAGTACTTCTACAC
AGCCATCGGTCCAGACGGCCGCGCTTCTGCGGGCGATTTGTGTACGCCCGACAGTCCCGGCTCCGGATCG
GACGATTGCGTCGCATCGACCCTGCGCCCAAGCTGCATCATCGAAATTGCCGTCAACCAAGCTCTGATAG
AGTTGGTCAAGACCAATGCGGAGCATATACGCCCGGAGCCGCGGCGATCCTGCAAGCTCCGGATGCCTCC
GCTCGAAGTAGCGCGTCTGCTGCTCCATACAAGCCAACCACGGCCTCCAGAAGAAGATGTTGGCGACCTC
GTATTGGGAATCCCCGAACATCGCCTCGCTCCAGTCAATGACCGCTGTTATGCGGCCATTGTCCGTCAGG
ACATTGTTGGAGCCGAAATCCGCGTGCACGAGGTGCCGGACTTCGGGGCAGTCCTCGGCCCAAAGCATCA
GCTCATCGAGAGCCTGCGCGACGGACGCACTGACGGTGTCGTCCATCACAGTTTGCCAGTGATACACATG
GGGATCAGCAATCGCGCATATGAAATCACGCCATGTAGTGTATTGACCGATTCCTTGCGGTCCGAATGGG
CCGAACCCGCTCGTCTGGCTAAGATCGGCCGCAGCGATCGCATCCATGGCCTCCGCGACCGGCTGCAGAA
CAGCGGGCAGTTCGGTTTCAGGCAGGTCTTGCAACGTGACACCCTGTGCACGGCGGGAGATGCAATAGGT
CAGGCTCTCGCTGAATTCCCCAATGTCAAGCACTTCCGGAATCGGGAGCGCGGCCGATGCAAAGTGCCGA
TAAACATAACGATCTTTGTAGAAACCATCGGCGCAGCTATTTACCCGCAGGACATATCCACGCCCTCCTA
CATCGAAGCTGAAAGCACGAGATTCTTCGCCCTCCGAGAGCTGCATCAGGTCGGACACGCTGTCGAACTT
TTCGATCAGAAACTTCTCGACAGACGTCGCGGTGAGTTCAGGCTTTTTCATCCTAGGAGAGATAGATTTG
TAGAGAGAGACTGGTGATTTCAGCGTGTCCTCTCCAAATGAAATGAACTTCCTTATATAGAGGAAGGGTC
TTGCGAAGGATAGTGGGATTGTGCGTCATCCCTTACGTCAGTGGAGATATCACATCAATCCACTTGCTTT
GAAGACGTGGTTGGAACGTCTTCTTTTTCCACGATGCTCCTCGTGGGTGGGGGTCCATCTTTGGGACCAC
TGTCGGCAGAGGCATCTTGAACGATAGCCTTTCCTTTATCGCAATGATGGCATTTGTAGGTGCCACCTTC
CTTTTCTACTGTCCTTTTGATGAAGTGACAGATAGCTGGGCAATGGAATCCGAGGAGGTTTCCCGATATT
ACCCTTTGTTGAAAAGTCTCAATAGCCCTTTGGTCTTCTGAGACTGTATCTTTGATATTCTTGGAGTAGA
CGAGAGTGTCGTGCTCCACCATGTTCACATCAATCCACTTGCTTTGAAGACGTGGTTGGAACGTCTTCTT
TTTCCACGATGCTCCTCGTGGGTGGGGGTCCATCTTTGGGACCACTGTCGGCAGAGGCATCTTGAACGAT
AGCCTTTCCTTTATCGCAATGATGGCATTTGTAGGTGCCACCTTCCTTTTCTACTGTCCTTTTGATGAAG
TGACAGATAGCTGGGCAATGGAATCCGAGGAGGTTTCCCGATATTACCCTTTGTTGAAAAGTCTCAATAG
CCCTTTGGTCTTCTGAGACTGTATCTTTGATATTCTTGGAGTAGACGAGAGTGTCGTGCTCCACCATG
Features (pLannotate 1.2.2; 24 found; start..end, strand, type, name):
      8..2005    +  promoter       Ubi promoter: maize polyubiquitin gene promoter
   2030..3472    +  CDS            cas9 (fragment): CAS9_STRP1 - Also known as csn1 From Streptococcus pyogenes serotype M1.
   3494..3564    +  ncRNA          tRNA: Accession: RF00005 - tRNA
   3576..3878    -  CDS            ccdB: CCDB_ECOLI - Also known as G, letB, letD. Experimental evidence at protein level: Swiss-Prot protein existence level 1. Toxic component of a type II toxin-antitoxin (TA) system, functioning in plasmid maintainence. Responsible for the post- segregational killing (PSK) of plasmid-free cells, also referred to as a plasmid addiction system. Half-life of over 2 hours. Cell killing by CcdB is accompanied by filamentation, defects in chromosome and plasmid segregation, defects in cell division, formation of anucleate cells, decreased DNA synthesis and plasmid loss. Interferes with the activity of DN
   3883..4041    -  CDS            ccdA (fragment): CCDA_ECO57 - Also known as H, letA. Experimental evidence at protein level: Swiss-Prot protein existence level 1. Antitoxin component of a type II toxin-antitoxin (TA) system which inhibits the post-segregational killing (PSK) of plasmid-free cells, also referred to as a plasmid addiction system. Binds to and blocks the activity of CcdB; will also remove bound CcdB protein from the CcdB-GyrA complex by forming a CcdA-CcdB complex, a process termed rejuvenation. Functions as a transcriptional corepressor for the ccdAB operon, repression also requires CcdB (By similarity). From Escherichia coli
   4132..4197    -  intron         PDK intron (fragment): pdk; modified pyruvate orthophosphate dikinase intron from Flaveria trinervia 3.0
   4205..4280    +  misc_RNA       gRNA scaffold: guide RNA scaffold for the Streptococcus pyogenes CRISPR/Cas9 system
   4286..4356    +  ncRNA          tRNA: Accession: RF00005 - tRNA
   4358..4527    +  intron         IV2 intron (fragment): modified second intron of the potato ST-LS1 gene (Vancanneyt et al., 1990)
   4525..7191    +  CDS            cas9 (fragment): CAS9_STRP1 - Also known as csn1 From Streptococcus pyogenes serotype M1.
   7235..7483    +  terminator     HSP terminator: efficient transcription terminator from the Arabidopsis thaliana heat shock protein 18.2 gene (Nagaya et al., 2010)
   7504..7528    +  misc_feature   RB T-DNA repeat: right border repeat from nopaline C58 T-DNA
   7868..8269    +  CDS            Y4CG_SINFN (fragment): Protein inferred from homology: Swiss-Prot protein existence level 3. From Sinorhizobium fredii (strain NBRC 101917 / NGR234).
   8829..9458    +  CDS            pVS1 StaA: stability protein from the Pseudomonas plasmid pVS1 (Heeb et al., 2000)
   9887..10960   +  CDS            pVS1 RepA: replication protein from the Pseudomonas plasmid pVS1 (Heeb et al., 2000)
  11026..11220   +  rep_origin     pVS1 oriV: origin of replication for the Pseudomonas plasmid pVS1 (Heeb et al., 2000)
  11423..11462   +  CDS            rop (fragment): Rop protein, which maintains plasmids at low copy number; rop
  11554..11694   +  misc_feature   bom: basis of mobility region from pBR322
  11880..12468   -  rep_origin     ori: high-copy-number ColE1/pMB1/pBR322/pUC origin of replication
  12555..13349   -  CDS            KanR: aminoglycoside phosphotransferase; aphA-3; confers resistance to kanamycin
  13774..13798   +  misc_feature   LB T-DNA repeat: left border repeat from nopaline C58 T-DNA
  13876..14050   -  polyA_signal   CaMV poly(A) signal: cauliflower mosaic virus polyadenylation signal
  14091..15101   -  CDS            HygR: aminoglycoside phosphotransferase from E. coli; aph(4)-Ia; confers resistance to hygromycin
  15140..15816   -  promoter       CaMV 35S promoter (enhanced): cauliflower mosaic virus 35S promoter with a duplicated enhancer region
