[The description below was written by a language model from this plasmid's Addgene catalogue record and pLannotate feature annotations shown in this document.]
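Description:
pGEL078 is an empty-backbone plant CRISPR/Cas9 binary vector built on pZHY988, implementing an intron-based single transcript unit (iSTU) design in which Cas9 and the guide RNA are produced from one Pol II transcript. It carries T-DNA left and right border repeats for Agrobacterium-mediated delivery. The pVS1 oriV with RepA and StaA provides replication and stability in Agrobacterium, and a ColE1/pMB1-type origin with a bom site provides high-copy propagation in E. coli. Bacterial selection is by kanamycin (KanR). Transformed plant cells are selected with hygromycin through a HygR cassette driven by an enhanced CaMV 35S promoter and ended by the CaMV poly(A) signal, located next to the left border.

The payload is driven by the maize ubiquitin promoter and terminated by the Arabidopsis HSP18.2 terminator. The Streptococcus pyogenes Cas9 coding sequence is annotated as two fragments, interrupted by a region that includes the potato ST-LS1 IV2 intron. Within this interruption lie a tRNA, a reverse-oriented ccdB gene with a partial ccdA, a short PDK intron fragment, the Cas9 gRNA scaffold and a second tRNA. The intended logic is that splicing restores the Cas9 reading frame, while the excised intronic RNA is cut at the flanking tRNAs by endogenous tRNA-processing enzymes to release the guide. The ccdB cassette serves as a counter-selectable placeholder where a user's spacer is cloned, which explains propagation in a ccdB-tolerant strain; the record does not state the cloning sites used. No guide target is present. The depositor and sequencing-derived records differ by a few bases but share the same feature layout. The vector is intended for plant genome editing, and the associated publication appears in a rice journal.
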