Addgene plasmid #137887: pGEL078
Purpose: (Empty Backbone) iSTU-CRISPR/Cas9 with StIV2 intron, tRNA structure backbone
Depositing lab: Yong Zhang. Depositing organization: University of Electronic Science and Technology of China. Publication: Intron-Based Single Transcript Unit CRISPR Systems for Plant Genome Editing. Zhong Z, Liu S, Liu X, Liu B, Tang X, Ren Q, Zhou J, Zheng X, Qi Y, Zhang Y. Rice (N Y). 2020 Feb 3;13(1):8. doi: 10.1186/s12284-020-0369-8. PubMed 32016614.
Backbone
  Vector backbone: pZHY988
  Vector type: Plant Expression, CRISPR
Growth in bacteria
  Bacterial resistance: Kanamycin, 50 μg/mL
  Growth temperature: 37°C
  Growth strain: ccdB Survival
  Copy number: High Copy
Gene/Insert
  Gene/Insert name: None
Terms and licenses: Academic/Nonprofit Terms; Industry Terms: Not Available to Industry
How to cite: pGEL078 was a gift from Yong Zhang (Addgene plasmid # 137887 ; http://n2t.net/addgene:137887 ; RRID:Addgene_137887)
